LOCUS       Exported 3320 bp ds-DNA circular SYN 03-JUN-2021
DEFINITION  pegRNA used for installation (via C•G-to-T•A) of the oncogenic S45F
            in Ctnnb1 in mouse liver..
ACCESSION   .
VERSION     .
KEYWORDS    pegCTNNB1 S45F
SOURCE      synthetic DNA construct
  ORGANISM  synthetic DNA construct
REFERENCE   1 (bases 1 to 3320)
  AUTHORS   Liu P, Liang S, Zheng C, Mintzer E, Zhao YG, Ponnienselvan K, Mir A,
            Sontheimer EJ, Gao G, Flotte TR, Wolfe SA, Xue W
  TITLE     Improved prime editors enable pathogenic allele correction and
            cancer modelling in adult mice
  JOURNAL   BioRxiv
REFERENCE   2 (bases 1 to 3320)
  AUTHORS   .
  TITLE     Direct Submission
  JOURNAL   Exported Jun 3, 2021 from SnapGene Server 1.1.58
            http://www.snapgene.com
FEATURES             Location/Qualifiers
     source          1..3320
                     /organism="synthetic DNA construct"
                     /mol_type="other DNA"
     promoter        21..125
                     /gene="bla"
                     /label=AmpR promoter
     CDS             126..986
                     /codon_start=1
                     /gene="bla"
                     /product="beta-lactamase"
                     /label=AmpR
                     /note="confers resistance to ampicillin, carbenicillin, and
                     related antibiotics"
                     /translation="MSIQHFRVALIPFFAAFCLPVFAHPETLVKVKDAEDQLGARVGYI
                     ELDLNSGKILESFRPEERFPMMSTFKVLLCGAVLSRIDAGQEQLGRRIHYSQNDLVEYS
                     PVTEKHLTDGMTVRELCSAAITMSDNTAANLLLTTIGGPKELTAFLHNMGDHVTRLDRW
                     EPELNEAIPNDERDTTMPVAMATTLRKLLTGELLTLASRQQLIDWMEADKVAGPLLRSA
                     LPAGWFIADKSGAGERGSRGIIAALGPDGKPSRIVVIYTTGSQATMDERNRQIAEIGAS
                     LIKHW"
     primer_bind     complement(344..363)
                     /label=Amp-R
                     /note="Ampicillin resistance gene, reverse primer"
     rep_origin      1157..1745
                     /direction=RIGHT
                     /label=ori
                     /note="high-copy-number ColE1/pMB1/pBR322/pUC origin of
                     replication"
     primer_bind     1646..1665
                     /label=pBR322ori-F
                     /note="pBR322 origin, forward primer"
     primer_bind     1899..1916
                     /label=L4440
                     /note="L4440 vector, forward primer"
     protein_bind    2033..2054
                     /label=CAP binding site
                     /bound_moiety="E. coli catabolite activator protein"
                     /note="CAP binding activates transcription in the presence
                     of cAMP."
     promoter        2069..2099
                     /label=lac promoter
                     /note="promoter for the E. coli lac operon"
     protein_bind    2107..2123
                     /label=lac operator
                     /bound_moiety="lac repressor encoded by lacI"
                     /note="The lac repressor binds to the lac operator to
                     inhibit transcription in E. coli. This inhibition can be
                     relieved by adding lactose or
                     isopropyl-beta-D-thiogalactopyranoside (IPTG)."
     primer_bind     2112..2134
                     /label=M13/pUC Reverse
                     /note="In lacZ gene"
     primer_bind     2131..2147
                     /label=M13 rev
                     /note="common sequencing primer, one of multiple similar
                     variants"
     primer_bind     2131..2147
                     /label=M13 Reverse
                     /note="In lacZ gene. Also called M13-rev"
     primer_bind     2166..2186
                     /label=T3
                     /note="T3 promoter, forward primer"
     promoter        2168..2186
                     /label=T3 promoter
                     /note="promoter for bacteriophage T3 RNA polymerase"
     promoter        2233..2473
                     /label=U6 promoter
                     /note="RNA polymerase III promoter for human U6 snRNA"
     primer_bind     2233..2253
                     /label=hU6-F
                     /note="Human U6 promoter, forward primer"
     primer_bind     2404..2423
                     /label=LKO.1 5'
                     /note="Human U6 promoter, forward primer"
     misc_RNA        2503..2578
                     /label=gRNA scaffold
                     /note="guide RNA scaffold for the Streptococcus pyogenes
                     CRISPR/Cas9 system"
     primer_bind     complement(2632..2648)
                     /label=KS primer
                     /note="common sequencing primer, one of multiple similar
                     variants"
     primer_bind     complement(2633..2649)
                     /label=pBluescriptKS
                     /note="For pBluescript vector"
     primer_bind     complement(2673..2692)
                     /label=T7
                     /note="T7 promoter, forward primer"
     promoter        complement(2674..2692)
                     /label=T7 promoter
                     /note="promoter for bacteriophage T7 RNA polymerase"
     primer_bind     complement(2702..2719)
                     /label=M13 Forward
                     /note="In lacZ gene. Also called M13-F20 or M13 (-21)
                     Forward"
     primer_bind     complement(2702..2718)
                     /label=M13 fwd
                     /note="common sequencing primer, one of multiple similar
                     variants"
     primer_bind     complement(2711..2733)
                     /label=M13/pUC Forward
                     /note="In lacZ gene"
     rep_origin      2860..3315
                     /direction=RIGHT
                     /label=f1 ori
                     /note="f1 bacteriophage origin of replication; arrow
                     indicates direction of (+) strand synthesis"
     primer_bind     complement(2947..2966)
                     /label=F1ori-R
                     /note="F1 origin, reverse primer"
     primer_bind     3157..3178
                     /label=F1ori-F
                     /note="F1 origin, forward primer"
ORIGIN
        1 gcacttttcg gggaaatgtg cgcggaaccc ctatttgttt atttttctaa atacattcaa
       61 atatgtatcc gctcatgaga caataaccct gataaatgct tcaataatat tgaaaaagga
      121 agagtatgag tattcaacat ttccgtgtcg cccttattcc cttttttgcg gcattttgcc
      181 ttcctgtttt tgctcaccca gaaacgctgg tgaaagtaaa agatgctgaa gatcagttgg
      241 gtgcacgagt gggttacatc gaactggatc tcaacagcgg taagatcctt gagagttttc
      301 gccccgaaga acgttttcca atgatgagca cttttaaagt tctgctatgt ggcgcggtat
      361 tatcccgtat tgacgccggg caagagcaac tcggtcgccg catacactat tctcagaatg
      421 acttggttga gtactcacca gtcacagaaa agcatcttac ggatggcatg acagtaagag
      481 aattatgcag tgctgccata accatgagtg ataacactgc ggccaactta cttctgacaa
      541 cgatcggagg accgaaggag ctaaccgctt ttttgcacaa catgggggat catgtaactc
      601 gccttgatcg ttgggaaccg gagctgaatg aagccatacc aaacgacgag cgtgacacca
      661 cgatgcctgt agcaatggca acaacgttgc gcaaactatt aactggcgaa ctacttactc
      721 tagcttcccg gcaacaatta atagactgga tggaggcgga taaagttgca ggaccacttc
      781 tgcgctcggc ccttccggct ggctggttta ttgctgataa atctggagcc ggtgagcgtg
      841 ggtctcgcgg tatcattgca gcactggggc cagatggtaa gccctcccgt atcgtagtta
      901 tctacacgac ggggagtcag gcaactatgg atgaacgaaa tagacagatc gctgagatag
      961 gtgcctcact gattaagcat tggtaactgt cagaccaagt ttactcatat atactttaga
     1021 ttgatttaaa acttcatttt taatttaaaa ggatctaggt gaagatcctt tttgataatc
     1081 tcatgaccaa aatcccttaa cgtgagtttt cgttccactg agcgtcagac cccgtagaaa
     1141 agatcaaagg atcttcttga gatccttttt ttctgcgcgt aatctgctgc ttgcaaacaa
     1201 aaaaaccacc gctaccagcg gtggtttgtt tgccggatca agagctacca actctttttc
     1261 cgaaggtaac tggcttcagc agagcgcaga taccaaatac tgttcttcta gtgtagccgt
     1321 agttaggcca ccacttcaag aactctgtag caccgcctac atacctcgct ctgctaatcc
     1381 tgttaccagt ggctgctgcc agtggcgata agtcgtgtct taccgggttg gactcaagac
     1441 gatagttacc ggataaggcg cagcggtcgg gctgaacggg gggttcgtgc acacagccca
     1501 gcttggagcg aacgacctac accgaactga gatacctaca gcgtgagcta tgagaaagcg
     1561 ccacgcttcc cgaagggaga aaggcggaca ggtatccggt aagcggcagg gtcggaacag
     1621 gagagcgcac gagggagctt ccagggggaa acgcctggta tctttatagt cctgtcgggt
     1681 ttcgccacct ctgacttgag cgtcgatttt tgtgatgctc gtcagggggg cggagcctat
     1741 ggaaaaacgc cagcaacgcg gcctttttac ggttcctggc cttttgctgg ccttttgctc
     1801 acatgttctt tcctgcgtta tcccctgatt ctgtggataa ccgtattacc gcctttgagt
     1861 gagctgatac cgctcgccgc agccgaacga ccgagcgcag cgagtcagtg agcgaggaag
     1921 cggaagagcg cccaatacgc aaaccgcctc tccccgcgcg ttggccgatt cattaatgca
     1981 gctggcacga caggtttccc gactggaaag cgggcagtga gcgcaacgca attaatgtga
     2041 gttagctcac tcattaggca ccccaggctt tacactttat gcttccggct cgtatgttgt
     2101 gtggaattgt gagcggataa caatttcaca caggaaacag ctatgaccat gattacgcca
     2161 agcgcgcaat taaccctcac taaagggaac aaaagctgga gctccaccgc ggtggcggcc
     2221 gcccccttca ccgagggcct atttcccatg attccttcat atttgcatat acgatacaag
     2281 gctgttagag agataattgg aattaatttg actgtaaaca caaagatatt agtacaaaat
     2341 acgtgacgta gaaagtaata atttcttggg tagtttgcag ttttaaaatt atgttttaaa
     2401 atggactatc atatgcttac cgtaacttga aagtatttcg atttcttggc tttatatatc
     2461 ttgtggaaag gacgaaacac cgagggttgc ccttgccact cagttttaga gctagaaata
     2521 gcaagttaaa ataaggctag tccgttatca acttgaaaaa gtgggaccga gtcggtccgc
     2581 tcctttcctg agtggcaagg gcaatttttt tgaattcgat atcaagctta tcgataccgt
     2641 cgacctcgag ggggggcccg gtacccaatt cgccctatag tgagtcgtat tacgcgcgct
     2701 cactggccgt cgttttacaa cgtcgtgact gggaaaaccc tggcgttacc caacttaatc
     2761 gccttgcagc acatccccct ttcgccagct ggcgtaatag cgaagaggcc cgcaccgatc
     2821 gcccttccca acagttgcgc agcctgaatg gcgaatgggn nnnnnnnnnn nnnnnnnnnn
     2881 nnnnnnnnnn nnnnnnnnnn nnnnnnnnnn nnnnnnnnnn nnnnnnnnnn nnnnnnnnnn
     2941 nnnnnnnnnn nnnnnnnnnn nnnnnnnnnn nnnnnnnnnn nnncnnnnnn nnnnnnnnnn
     3001 nnnnnnnnnn nnnnnnnnnn nnnnnnnnnn nnnnnnnnnn nnnnnnnnnn nnnnnnnnnn
     3061 nnnnnnnnnn nnnnnannnn nnnnnnnnnn nnnnnnnnnn nnnnnnnnnn nnnnnnnnnn
     3121 nnnnnccttt gacgttggag tccacgttct ttaatagtgg actcttgttc caaactggaa
     3181 caacactcaa ccctatctcg gtctattctt ttgatttata agggattttg ccgatttcgg
     3241 cctattggtt aaaaaatgag ctgatttaac aaaaatttaa cgcgaatttt aacaaaatat
     3301 taacgcttac aatttaggtg
//
