[The description below was written by a language model from this plasmid's Addgene catalogue record and the feature table of its GenBank file.]
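Description:
pegCTNNB1 S45F is a small (3,320 bp) mammalian expression plasmid built on the pmd127 backbone that delivers a single prime editing guide RNA (pegRNA) targeting mouse Ctnnb1, the gene encoding beta-catenin. The backbone has a pBluescript-like layout. A high-copy ColE1/pUC origin supports replication in E. coli, the bla gene with its own promoter confers ampicillin resistance, and an f1 phage origin is also present. Remnants of a lacZ-type cloning region (CAP site, lac promoter and operator, flanking T3 and T7 promoters, and M13 primer sites) surround the insert. There is no mammalian selection marker, reporter or nuclease coding sequence in the annotated features.

The payload is a human U6 promoter, an RNA polymerase III promoter suited to small RNAs, followed by a short gap where the spacer would sit and then the Streptococcus pyogenes Cas9 guide RNA scaffold. The 3' extension that distinguishes a pegRNA, comprising the reverse-transcriptase template and primer binding site, is not separately annotated; it would be expected in the unannotated stretch downstream of the scaffold. The insert was assembled by Gibson cloning.

Because the plasmid supplies only the guide, it must be combined with a separately provided prime editor (a Cas9 nickase fused to reverse transcriptase). According to the record, it is used to install a C•G-to-T•A change that creates the oncogenic S45F substitution in Ctnnb1 in mouse liver. This was part of work on improved prime editors for correcting pathogenic alleles and modelling cancer in adult mice. The delivery route to the liver is not stated in the record.
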