Addgene plasmid #169843: pegCTNNB1 S45F
Purpose: pegRNA used for installation (via C•G-to-T•A) of the oncogenic S45F in Ctnnb1 in mouse liver.
Depositing lab: Wen Xue. Depositing organization: University of Massachusetts, Worcester. Publication: Improved prime editors enable pathogenic allele correction and cancer modelling in adult mice. Liu P, Liang SQ, Zheng C, Mintzer E, Zhao YG, Ponnienselvan K, Mir A, Sontheimer EJ, Gao G, Flotte TR, Wolfe SA, Xue W. Nat Commun. 2021 Apr 9;12(1):2121. doi: 10.1038/s41467-021-22295-w. PubMed 33837189.
Backbone
  Vector backbone: pmd127
  Vector type: Mammalian Expression
Growth in bacteria
  Bacterial resistance: Ampicillin, 100 μg/mL
  Growth temperature: 37°C
  Growth strain: NEB Stable
  Copy number: High Copy
Gene/Insert
  Gene/Insert name: pegCTNNB1 S45F
  gRNA/shRNA sequence: AGGGTTGCCCTTGCCACTCA
  Species: M. musculus (mouse)
  Entrez Gene: Ctnnb1 (a.k.a. Bfc, Catnb, Mesc)
  Cloning method: Gibson Cloning
  Sequencing primers: 5′ HU6F
Terms and licenses: Academic/Nonprofit Terms; Industry Terms: Not Available to Industry
Depositor comments: Please visit https://doi.org/10.1101/2020.12.15.422970 for bioRxiv preprint.
How to cite: pegCTNNB1 S45F was a gift from Wen Xue (Addgene plasmid # 169843 ; http://n2t.net/addgene:169843 ; RRID:Addgene_169843)
